>Addgene plasmid #11690 | V37 pDNR MCS SA - Donor | depositor full sequence | sequence record 7022 | Author sequence
ATAACTTCGTATAGCATACATTATACGAAGTTATGGCGCGAGGGTTTCCTTGACAATATCATACTTATCC
TGTCCCTTTTTTTTCCCCAGGGGCGCGCCGTCGACGGTACCGGACATATGCCCGGGAATTCCTGCAGGAT
CCGCTCGAGAAGCTTTCTAGACCATTCGTTTGGCGCGCGGGCCTTAATTAACCAGGTAAGTTCCTAGGAG
ATCCTGGTCATGACTAGTGCTTGGATTCTCACCAATAAAAAACGCCCGGCGGCAACCGAGCGTTCTGAAC
AAATCCAGATGGAGTTCTGAGGTCATTACTGGATCTATCAACAGGAGTCCAAGCGAGCTCGATATCAAAT
TACGCCCCGCCCTGCCACTCATCGCAGTACTGTTGTAATTCATTAAGCATTCTGCCGACATGGAAGCCAT
CACAAACGGCATGATGAACCTGAATCGCCAGCGGCATCAGCACCTTGTCGCCTTGCGTATAATATTTGCC
CATGGTGAAAACGGGGGCGAAGAAGTTGTCCATATTGGCCACGTTTAAATCAAAACTGGTGAAACTCACC
CAGGGATTGGCTGAGACGAAAAACATATTCTCAATAAACCCTTTAGGGAAATAGGCCAGGTTTTCACCGT
AACACGCCACATCTTGCGAATATATGTGTAGAAACTGCCGGAAATCGTCGTGGTATTCACTCCAGAGCGA
TGAAAACGTTTCAGTTTGCTCATGGAAAACGGTGTAACAAGGGTGAACACTATCCCATATCACCAGCTCA
CCGTCTTTCATTGCCATACGAAATTCCGGATGAGCATTCATCAGGCGGGCAAGAATGTGAATAAAGGCCG
GATAAAACTTGTGCTTATTTTTCTTTACGGTCTTTAAAAAGGCCGTAATATCCAGCTGAACGGTCTGGTT
ATAGGTACATTGAGCAACTGACTGAAATGCCTCAAAATGTTCTTTACGATGCCATTGGGATATATCAACG
GTGGTATATCCAGTGATTTTTTTCTCCATTTTAGCTTCCTTAGCTCCTGAAAGATCCATAACTTCGTATA
GCATACATTATACGAAGTTATGCGGCCGCGACGTCCACATATACCTGCCGTTCACTATTATTTAGTGAAA
TGAGATATTATGATATTTTCTGAATTGTGATTAAAAAGGCAACTTTATGCCCATGCAACAGAAACTATAA
AAAATACAGAGAATGAAAAGAAACAGATAGATTTTTTAGTTCTTTAGGCCCGTAGTCTGCAAATCCTTTT
ATGATTTTCTATCAAACAAAAGAGGAAAATAGACCAGTTGCAATCCAAACGAGAGTCTAATAGAATGAGG
TCGAAAAGTAAATCGCGCGGGTTTGTTACTGATAAAGCAGGCAAGACCTAAAATGTGTAAAGGGCAAAGT
GTATACTTTGGCGTCACCCCTTACATATTTTAGGTCTTTTTTTATTGTGCGTAACTAACTTGCCATCTTC
AAACAGGAGGGCTGGAAGAAGCAGACCGCTAACACAGTACATAAAAAAGGAGACATGAACGATGAACATC
AAAAAGTTTGCAAAACAAGCAACAGTATTAACCTTTACTACCGCACTGCTGGCAGGAGGCGCAACTCAAG
CGTTTGCGAAAGAAACGAACCAAAAGCCATATAAGGAAACATACGGCATTTCCCATATTACACGCCATGA
TATGCTGCAAATCCCTGAACAGCAAAAAAATGAAAAATATCAAGTTCCTGAGTTCGATTCGTCCACAATT
AAAAATATCTCTTCTGCAAAAGGCCTGGACGTTTGGGACAGCTGGCCATTACAAAACGCTGACGGCACTG
TCGCAAACTATCACGGCTACCACATCGTCTTTGCATTAGCCGGAGATCCTAAAAATGCGGATGACACATC
GATTTACATGTTCTATCAAAAAGTCGGCGAAACTTCTATTGACAGCTGGAAAAACGCTGGCCGCGTCTTT
AAAGACAGCGACAAATTCGATGCAAATGATTCTATCCTAAAAGACCAAACACAAGAATGGTCAGGTTCAG
CCACATTTACATCTGACGGAAAAATCCGTTTATTCTACACTGATTTCTCCGGTAAACATTACGGCAAACA
AACACTGACAACTGCACAAGTTAACGTATCAGCATCAGACAGCTCTTTGAACATCAACGGTGTAGAGGAT
TATAAATCAATCTTTGACGGTGACGGAAAAACGTATCAAAATGTACAGCAGTTCATCGATGAAGGCAACT
ACAGCTCAGGCGACAACCATACGCTGAGAGATCCTCACTACGTAGAAGATAAAGGCCACAAATACTTAGT
ATTTGAAGCAAACACTGGAACTGAAGATGGCTACCAAGGCGAAGAATCTTTATTTAACAAAGCATACTAT
GGCAAAAGCACATCATTCTTCCGTCAAGAAAGTCAAAAACTTCTGCAAAGCGATAAAAAACGCACGGCTG
AGTTAGCAAACGGCGCTCTCGGTATGATTGAGCTAAACGATGATTACACACTGAAAAAAGTGATGAAACC
GCTGATTGCATCTAACACAGTAACAGATGAAATTGAACGCGCGAACGTCTTTAAAATGAACGGCAAATGG
TACCTGTTCACTGACTCCCGCGGATCAAAAATGACGATTGACGGCATTACGTCTAACGATATTTACATGC
TTGGTTATGTTTCTAATTCTTTAACTGGCCCATACAAGCCGCTGAACAAAACTGGCCTTGTGTTAAAAAT
GGATCTTGATCCTAACGATGTAACCTTTACTTACTCACACTTCGCTGTACCTCAAGCGAAAGGAAACAAT
GTCGTGATTACAAGCTATATGACAAACAGAGGATTCTACGCAGACAAACAATCAACGTTTGCGCCTAGCT
TCCTGCTGAACATCAAAGGCAAGAAAACATCTGTTGTCAAAGACAGCATCCTTGAACAAGGACAATTAAC
AGTTAACAAATAAAAACGCAAAAGAAAATGCCGATATCCTATTGGCATTGACGTCAGGTGGCACTTTTCG
GGGAAATGTGCGCGGAACCCCTATTTGTTTATTTTTCTAAATACATTCAAATATGTATCCGCTCATGAGA
CAATAACCCTGATAAATGCTTCAATAATATTGAAAAAGGAAGAGTATGAGTATTCAACATTTCCGTGTCG
CCCTTATTCCCTTTTTTGCGGCATTTTGCCTTCCTGTTTTTGCTCACCCAGAAACGCTGGTGAAAGTAAA
AGATGCTGAAGATCAGTTGGGTGCACGAGTGGGTTACATCGAACTGGATCTCAACAGCGGTAAGATCCTT
GAGAGTTTTCGCCCCGAAGAACGTTTTCCAATGATGAGCACTTTTAAAGTTCTGCTATGTGGCGCGGTAT
TATCCCGTATTGACGCCGGGCAAGAGCAACTCGGTCGCCGCATACACTATTCTCAGAATGACTTGGTTGA
GTACTCACCAGTCACAGAAAAGCATCTTACGGATGGCATGACAGTAAGAGAATTATGCAGTGCTGCCATA
ACCATGAGTGATAACACTGCGGCCAACTTACTTCTGACAACGATCGGAGGACCGAAGGAGCTAACCGCTT
TTTTGCACAACATGGGGGATCATGTAACTCGCCTTGATCGTTGGGAACCGGAGCTGAATGAAGCCATACC
AAACGACGAGCGTGACACCACGATGCCTGTAGCAATGGCAACAACGTTGCGCAAACTATTAACTGGCGAA
CTACTTACTCTAGCTTCCCGGCAACAATTAATAGACTGGATGGAGGCGGATAAAGTTGCAGGACCACTTC
TGCGCTCGGCCCTTCCGGCTGGCTGGTTTATTGCTGATAAATCTGGAGCCGGTGAGCGTGGGTCTCGCGG
TATCATTGCAGCACTGGGGCCAGATGGTAAGCCCTCCCGTATCGTAGTTATCTACACGACGGGGAGTCAG
GCAACTATGGATGAACGAAATAGACAGATCGCTGAGATAGGTGCCTCACTGATTAAGCATTGGTAACTGT
CAGACCAAGTTTACTCATATATACTTTAGATTGATTTAAAACTTCATTTTTAATTTAAAAGGATCTAGGT
GAAGATCCTTTTTGATAATCTCATGACCAAAATCCCTTAACGTGAGTTTTCGTTCCACTGAGCGTCAGAC
CCCGTAGAAAAGATCAAAGGATCTTCTTGAGATCCTTTTTTTCTGCGCGTAATCTGCTGCTTGCAAACAA
AAAAACCACCGCTACCAGCGGTGGTTTGTTTGCCGGATCAAGAGCTACCAACTCTTTTTCCGAAGGTAAC
TGGCTTCAGCAGAGCGCAGATACCAAATACTGTTCTTCTAGTGTAGCCGTAGTTAGGCCACCACTTCAAG
AACTCTGTAGCACCGCCTACATACCTCGCTCTGCTAATCCTGTTACCAGTGGCTGCTGCCAGTGGCGATA
AGTCGTGTCTTACCGGGTTGGACTCAAGACGATAGTTACCGGATAAGGCGCAGCGGTCGGGCTGAACGGG
GGGTTCGTGCACACAGCCCAGCTTGGAGCGAACGACCTACACCGAACTGAGATACCTACAGCGTGAGCTA
TGAGAAAGCGCCACGCTTCCCGAAGGGAGAAAGGCGGACAGGTATCCGGTAAGCGGCAGGGTCGGAACAG
GAGAGCGCACGAGGGAGCTTCCAGGGGGAAACGCCTGGTATCTTTATAGTCCTGTCGGGTTTCGCCACCT
CTGACTTGAGCGTCGATTTTTGTGATGCTCGTCAGGGGGGCGGAGCCTATGGAAAAACGCCAGCAACGCG
GCCTTTTTACGGTTCCTGGCCTTTTGCTGGCCTTTTGCTCACATGTTCTTTCCTGCGTTATCCCCTGATT
CTGTGGATAACCGTATTACCGCCTTACGCGTGTAAAACGACGGCCAGTAGATCT
Features (pLannotate 1.2.2; 11 found; start..end, strand, type, name):
      1..34      +  protein_bind   loxP: Cre-mediated recombination occurs in the 8-bp core sequence (GCATACAT). Cre recombinase
    235..329     -  terminator     lambda t0 terminator: transcription terminator from phage lambda
    353..1009    -  CDS            cat: CAT_ECOLX - Experimental evidence at protein level: Swiss-Prot protein existence level 1. This enzyme is an effector of chloramphenicol resistance in bacteria. From Escherichia coli. This protein is used as a marker in many commonly used cloning vectors, such as pACYC184.
   1010..1032    -  promoter       cat promoter (fragment): promoter of the E. coli cat gene encoding chloramphenicol acetyltransferase
   1038..1071    +  protein_bind   loxP: Cre-mediated recombination occurs in the 8-bp core sequence (GCATACAT). Cre recombinase
   1086..1531    +  promoter       sacB promoter: sacR; sacB promoter and control region
   1532..2950    +  CDS            sacB: SACB_BACSU - Experimental evidence at protein level: Swiss-Prot protein existence level 1. From Bacillus subtilis (strain 168).
   3021..3125    +  promoter       AmpR promoter: bla
   3126..3986    +  CDS            AmpR: β-lactamase; bla; confers resistance to ampicillin, carbenicillin, and related antibiotics
   4157..4745    +  rep_origin     ori: high-copy-number ColE1/pMB1/pBR322/pUC origin of replication
   4861..4878    -  CDS            lacZα (fragment): LacZα fragment of β-galactosidase; lacZ fragment
