[The description below was written by a language model from this plasmid's Addgene catalogue record and pLannotate feature annotations shown in this document.]
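Description:
V37 pDNR MCS SA - Donor is an empty donor vector for the Creator Splice system, a modified version of the Clontech Creator Cre/lox cloning platform. It is built on the pDNR Dual backbone (4,884 bp). According to the record, its multiple cloning site was altered by adding a splice acceptor together with AscI and PacI restriction sites. It is propagated in E. coli from a high-copy ColE1/pUC-type origin and selected with ampicillin through the bla gene and its own promoter. No insert is present, and genes of interest are introduced by restriction enzyme cloning.

The feature table shows two loxP sites in the same orientation near the start of the sequence. They flank a transferable segment that carries a chloramphenicol acetyltransferase gene, annotated with only a fragment of its promoter and followed by a lambda t0 terminator. The MCS and splice acceptor are not annotated individually, but by the logic of the system they would lie in the unannotated stretch within this floxed region. Outside the loxP pair are the sacB promoter and levansucrase gene from Bacillus subtilis, which confer sucrose sensitivity, along with AmpR, the origin and a small lacZα remnant.

In use, Cre recombinase excises the floxed segment carrying the cloned gene and the cat marker and integrates it into a loxP-bearing acceptor vector. Chloramphenicol selects for recombinants, while sucrose counter-selects against unrecombined donor plasmid carrying sacB. The associated publication title indicates that splice sites were added to the system to improve expression for proteomics applications. This suggests the donor's splice acceptor is meant to pair with a splice donor in the acceptor vector, although the record does not spell this out.
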