Addgene plasmid #11690: V37 pDNR MCS SA - Donor
Purpose: (Empty Backbone)
Depositing lab: Tony Pawson. Depositing organization: Sinai Health System. Publication: Modification of the Creator recombination system for proteomics applications--improved expression by addition of splice sites. Colwill K, Wells CD, Elder K, Goudreault M, Hersi K, Kulkarni S, Hardy WR, Pawson T, Morin GB. BMC Biotechnol. 2006 Mar 6;6:13. doi: 10.1186/1472-6750-6-13. PubMed 16519801.
Backbone
  Vector backbone: pDNR Dual
  Backbone manufacturer: Clontech
  Backbone size (bp): 4884
  Modifications to backbone: Splice acceptor, AscI, PacI added to MCS
  Vector type: Cre/Lox ; Donor vector
Growth in bacteria
  Bacterial resistance: Ampicillin, 100 μg/mL
  Growth temperature: 37°C
  Growth strain: DH5alpha
  Copy number: High Copy
Gene/Insert
  Gene/Insert name: None
  Cloning method: Restriction Enzyme
  Sequencing primers: 5′ M13-F20
Terms and licenses: Academic/Nonprofit Terms; Industry Terms
Depositor comments: Donor vector for the Creator Splice system.
How to cite: V37 pDNR MCS SA - Donor was a gift from Tony Pawson (Addgene plasmid # 11690 ; http://n2t.net/addgene:11690 ; RRID:Addgene_11690)
