>Addgene plasmid #11690 | V37 pDNR MCS SA - Donor | addgene partial sequence | sequence record 18374 | M13-F20 5'-TGTAAAACGACGGCCAGT-3'
TATACGAAGTTATGGCGCGAGGGTTTCCTTGACAATATCATACTTATCCTGTCCCTTTTTTTTCCCCAGG
GGCGCGCCGTCGACGGTACCGGACATATGCCCGGGAATTCCTGCAGGATCCGCTCGAGAAGCTTTCTAGA
CCATTCGTTTGGCGCGCGGGCCTTAATTAACCAGGTAAGTTCCTAGGAGATCCTGGTCATGACTAGTGCT
TGGATTCTCACCAATAAAAAACGCCCGGCGGCAACCGAGCGTTCTGAACAAATCCAGATGGAGTTCTGAG
GTCATTACTGGATCTATCAACAGGAGTCCAAGCGAGCTCGATATCAAATTACGCCCCGCCCTGCCACTCA
TCGCAGTACTGTTGTAATTCATTAAGCATTCTGCCGACATGGAAGCCATCACAAACGGCATGATGAACCT
GAATCGCCAGCGGCATCAGCACCTTGTCGCCTTGCGTATAATATTTGCCCATGGTGAAAACGGGGGCGAA
GAAGTTGTCCATATTGGCCACGTTTAAATCAAAACTGGTGAAACTCACCCAGGGATTGGCTGAGACGAAA
AACATATTCTCAATAAACCCTTTAGGGAAATAGGCCAGGTTTT
